>Addgene plasmid #142478 | TFORF0189 | addgene full sequence | sequence record 397274 | Addgene NGS Result
TTAATGTAGTCTTATGCAATACTCTTGTAGTCTTGCAACATGGTAACGATGAGTTAGCAACATGCCTTAC
AAGGAGAGAAAAAGCACCGTGCATGCCGATTGGTGGAAGTAAGGTGGTACGATCGTGCCTTATTAGGAAG
GCAACAGACGGGTCTGACATGGATTGGACGAACCACTGAATTGCCGCATTGCAGAGATATTGTATTTAAG
TGCCTAGCTCGATACATAAACGGGTCTCTCTGGTTAGACCAGATCTGAGCCTGGGAGCTCTCTGGCTAAC
TAGGGAACCCACTGCTTAAGCCTCAATAAAGCTTGCCTTGAGTGCTTCAAGTAGTGTGTGCCCGTCTGTT
GTGTGACTCTGGTAACTAGAGATCCCTCAGACCCTTTTAGTCAGTGTGGAAAATCTCTAGCAGTGGCGCC
CGAACAGGGACTTGAAAGCGAAAGGGAAACCAGAGGAGCTCTCTCGACGCAGGACTCGGCTTGCTGAAGC
GCGCACGGCAAGAGGCGAGGGGCGGCGACTGGTGAGTACGCCAAAAATTTTGACTAGCGGAGGCTAGAAG
GAGAGAGATGGGTGCGAGAGCGTCAGTATTAAGCGGGGGAGAATTAGATCGCGATGGGAAAAAATTCGGT
TAAGGCCAGGGGGAAAGAAAAAATATAAATTAAAACATATAGTATGGGCAAGCAGGGAGCTAGAACGATT
CGCAGTTAATCCTGGCCTGTTAGAAACATCAGAAGGCTGTAGACAAATACTGGGACAGCTACAACCATCC
CTTCAGACAGGATCAGAAGAACTTAGATCATTATATAATACAGTAGCAACCCTCTATTGTGTGCATCAAA
GGATAGAGATAAAAGACACCAAGGAAGCTTTAGACAAGATAGAGGAAGAGCAAAACAAAAGTAAGACCAC
CGCACAGCAAGCGGCCGCTGATCTTCAGACCTGGAGGAGGAGATATGAGGGACAATTGGAGAAGTGAATT
ATATAAATATAAAGTAGTAAAAATTGAACCATTAGGAGTAGCACCCACCAAGGCAAAGAGAAGAGTGGTG
CAGAGAGAAAAAAGAGCAGTGGGAATAGGAGCTTTGTTCCTTGGGTTCTTGGGAGCAGCAGGAAGCACTA
TGGGCGCAGCGTCAATGACGCTGACGGTACAGGCCAGACAATTATTGTCTGGTATAGTGCAGCAGCAGAA
CAATTTGCTGAGGGCTATTGAGGCGCAACAGCATCTGTTGCAACTCACAGTCTGGGGCATCAAGCAGCTC
CAGGCAAGAATCCTGGCTGTGGAAAGATACCTAAAGGATCAACAGCTCCTGGGGATTTGGGGTTGCTCTG
GAAAACTCATTTGCACCACTGCTGTGCCTTGGAATGCTAGTTGGAGTAATAAATCTCTGGAACAGATTTG
GAATCACACGACCTGGATGGAGTGGGACAGAGAAATTAACAATTACACAAGCTTAATACACTCCTTAATT
GAAGAATCGCAAAACCAGCAAGAAAAGAATGAACAAGAATTATTGGAATTAGATAAATGGGCAAGTTTGT
GGAATTGGTTTAACATAACAAATTGGCTGTGGTATATAAAATTATTCATAATGATAGTAGGAGGCTTGGT
AGGTTTAAGAATAGTTTTTGCTGTACTTTCTATAGTGAATAGAGTTAGGCAGGGATATTCACCATTATCG
TTTCAGACCCACCTCCCAACCCCGAGGGGACCCATGCATTGCATCTCAATTAGTCAGCAACCAGGTGTGG
AAAGTCCCCAGGCTCCCCAGCAGGCAGAAGTATGCAAAGCATGCGTCTCAATTAGTCAGCAACCATAGTC
CCGCCCCTAACTCCGCCCATCCCGCCCCTAACTCCGCCCAGTTCCGCCCATTCTCCGCCCCATGGCTGAC
TAATTTTTTTTATTTATGCAGAGGCCGAGGCCGCCTCGGCCTCTGAGCTATTCCAGAAGTAGTGAGGAGG
CTTTTTTGGAGGCCTAGGCTTTTGCAAAAAGCTTTCTAGAGGTACCACCGGAGCTTACCATGACCGAGTA
CAAGCCCACGGTGCGCCTCGCCACCCGCGACGACGTCCCCAGGGCCGTACGCACCCTCGCCGCCGCGTTC
GCCGACTACCCCGCCACGCGCCACACCGTCGATCCGGACCGCCACATCGAGCGGGTCACCGAGCTGCAAG
AACTCTTCCTCACGCGCGTCGGGCTCGACATCGGCAAGGTGTGGGTCGCGGACGACGGCGCCGCCGTGGC
GGTCTGGACCACGCCGGAGAGCGTCGAAGCGGGGGCGGTGTTCGCCGAGATCGGCCCGCGCATGGCCGAG
TTGAGCGGTTCCCGGCTGGCCGCGCAGCAACAGATGGAAGGCCTCCTGGCGCCGCACCGGCCCAAGGAGC
CCGCGTGGTTCCTGGCCACCGTCGGCGTCTCGCCCGACCACCAGGGCAAGGGTCTGGGCAGCGCCGTCGT
GCTCCCCGGAGTGGAGGCGGCCGAGCGCGCCGGGGTGCCCGCCTTCCTGGAGACCTCCGCGCCCCGCAAC
CTCCCCTTCTACGAGCGGCTCGGCTTCACCGTCACCGCCGACGTCGAGGTGCCCGAAGGACCGCGCACCT
GGTGCATGACCCGCAAGCCCGGTGCCAGTTAACGAATTCTAGATCTTGAGACAAATGGCAGTATTCATCC
ACAATTTTAAAAGAAAAGGGGGGATTGGGGGGTACAGTGCAGGGGAAAGAATAGTAGACATAATAGCAAC
AGACATACAAACTAAAGAATTACAAAAACAAATTACAAAAATTCAAAATTTTCGGGTTTATTACAGGGAC
AGCAGAGATCCACTTTGGCGCCGGCTCGAGGCCTGCAGGTGCAAAGATGGATAAAGTTTTAAACAGAGAG
GAATCTTTGCAGCTAATGGACCTTCTAGGTCTTGAAAGGAGTGGGAATTGGCTCCGGTGCCCGTCAGTGG
GCAGAGCGCACATCGCCCACAGTCCCCGAGAAGTTGGGGGGAGGGGTCGGCAATTGAACCGGTGCCTAGA
GAAGGTGGCGCGGGGTAAACTGGGAAAGTGATGTCGTGTACTGGCTCCGCCTTTTTCCCGAGGGTGGGGG
AGAACCGTATATAAGTGCAGTAGTCGCCGTGAACGTTCTTTTTCGCAACGGGTTTGCCGCCAGAACACAG
GTAAGTGCCGTGTGTGGTTCCCGCGGGCCTGGCCTCTTTACGGGTTATGGCCCTTGCGTGCCTTGAATTA
CTTCCACCTGGCTGCAGTACGTGATTCTTGATCCCGAGCTTCGGGTTGGAAGTGGGTGGGAGAGTTCGAG
GCCTTGCGCTTAAGGAGCCCCTTCGCCTCGTGCTTGAGTTGAGGCCTGGCCTGGGCGCTGGGGCCGCCGC
GTGCGAATCTGGTGGCACCTTCGCGCCTGTCTCGCTGCTTTCGATAAGTCTCTAGCCATTTAAAATTTTT
GATGACCTGCTGCGACGCTTTTTTTCTGGCAAGATAGTCTTGTAAATGCGGGCCAAGATCTGCACACTGG
TATTTCGGTTTTTGGGGCCGCGGGCGGCGACGGGGCCCGTGCGTCCCAGCGCACATGTTCGGCGAGGCGG
GGCCTGCGAGCGCGGCCACCGAGAATCGGACGGGGGTAGTCTCAAGCTGGCCGGCCTGCTCTGGTGCCTG
GCCTCGCGCCGCCGTGTATCGCCCCGCCCTGGGCGGCAAGGCTGGCCCGGTCGGCACCAGTTGCGTGAGC
GGAAAGATGGCCGCTTCCCGGCCCTGCTGCAGGGAGCTCAAAATGGAGGACGCGGCGCTCGGGAGAGCGG
GCGGGTGAGTCACCCACACAAAGGAAAAGGGCCTTTCCGTCCTCAGCCGTCGCTTCATGTGACTCCACGG
AGTACCGGGCGCCGTCCAGGCACCTCGATTAGTTCTCGAGCTTTTGGAGTACGTCGTCTTTAGGTTGGGG
GGAGGGGTTTTATGCGATGGAGTTTCCCCACACTGAGTGGGTGGAGACTGAAGTTAGGCCAGCTTGGCAC
TTGATGTAATTCTCCTTGGAATTTGCCCTTTTTGAGTTTGGATCTTGGTTCATTCTCAAGCCTCAGACAG
TGGTTCAAAGTTTTTTTCTTCCATTTCAGGTGTCGTGAGGCTAGCACCGCCACCATGTATGAGATTTACG
TGGAGACCTGTGGGCAAAACACTGAGAACCAAGTCAACCCGGCCACCTTTGGGAAGTGTGAAGATCATTC
ACCGATGAAGACAGACCCAGTTGGATCCCCTTTGTCTGAATTCAGGAGATGTCCATTTCTGGAGCAAGAA
CAGGCAAAGAAATACTCCTGTAATATGATGGCCTTCCTTGCTGACGAATACTGCAACTATTGTCGAGACA
TTTTACGAAATGTGGAGGACTTGCTTACTTCCTTCTGGAAGTCTCTGCAGCAAGACACAGTCATGCTGAT
GTCATTGCCTGACGTGTGCCAGCTCTTTAAATGCTACGACGTCCAGCTGTACAAGGGAATTGAGGATGTT
CTCCTTCATGACTTCTTGGAAGATGTTTCTATTCAGTACCTGAAATCTGTGCAGTTATTTAGTAAGAAAT
TTAAGCTGTGGCTCCTTAATGCTTTGGAAGGTGTTCCAGCCCTCTTGCAGATCTCCAAACTCAAAGAAGT
TACTCTATTTGTCAAAAGACTAAGAAGAAAGACGTACCTTTCCAACATGGCTAAGACTATGCGAATGGTA
TTGAAAAGTAAGAGGCGTGTCAGCGTTTTGAAGTCAGATCTACAGGCCATCATCAATCAAGGCACTTTGG
CTACTTCTAAGAAAGCCCTGGCAAGTGACCGGAGTGGCGCAGATGAACTGGAGAACAACCCAGAGATGAA
ATGTTTAAGAAACTTAATTTCTTTGCTGGGAACATCAACAGATCTCAGGGTATTCCTCAGCTGTCTGTCT
TCACATCTCCAAGCATTTGTGTTCCAGACAAGCAGAAGCAAAGAAGAGTTTACCAAATTGGCCGCCAGCT
TCCAGCTGAGATGGAATCTTCTTCTCACTGCTGTAAGCAAAGCCATGACCCTCTGCCACAGAGATAGTTT
TGGCTCCTGGCATCTGTTTCACTTGTTGCTTTTGGAATATATGATTCATATACTTCAGTCATGCCTAGAG
GAGGAAGAGGAGGAGGAGGACATGGGGACTGTCAAGGAAATGCTACCAGATGACCCGACTCTCGGCCAGC
CAGACCAGGCACTTTTCCATTCTCTGAATTCCTCACTGTCGCAGGCGTGTGCCAGCCCCAGCATGGAGCC
ACTGGGGGTGATGCCCACACACATGGGCCAGGGCCGATATCCCGTGGGTGTGAGCAACATGGTCCTCAGG
ATCCTGGGCTTCCTGGTGGACACTGCCATGGGCAATAAGCTCATCCAGGTGCTGTTGGAAGATGAAACCA
CTGAAAGCGCAGTTAAACTCAGCCTTCCTATGGGACAAGAAGCCCTCATAACCCTAAAAGATGGACAACA
ATTTGTGATTCAGATATCAGATGTACCCCAAAGCTCTGAAGATATTTATTTCAGAGAAAACAATGCTAAT
GTGTAGTAATGAACTAGTCCGTAACTTGAAAGTATTTCGATTTCTTGGCTTTATATATCTTGTGGAAAGG
ACGATGACTCGTAGGGATGTTCGTAGGTACGCGTTAAGTCGACAATCAACCTCTGGATTACAAAATTTGT
GAAAGATTGACTGGTATTCTTAACTATGTTGCTCCTTTTACGCTATGTGGATACGCTGCTTTAATGCCTT
TGTATCATGCTATTGCTTCCCGTATGGCTTTCATTTTCTCCTCCTTGTATAAATCCTGGTTGCTGTCTCT
TTATGAGGAGTTGTGGCCCGTTGTCAGGCAACGTGGCGTGGTGTGCACTGTGTTTGCTGACGCAACCCCC
ACTGGTTGGGGCATTGCCACCACCTGTCAGCTCCTTTCCGGGACTTTCGCTTTCCCCCTCCCTATTGCCA
CGGCGGAACTCATCGCCGCCTGCCTTGCCCGCTGCTGGACAGGGGCTCGGCTGTTGGGCACTGACAATTC
CGTGGTGTTGTCGGGGAAATCATCGTCCTTTCCTTGGCTGCTCGCCTGTGTTGCCACCTGGATTCTGCGC
GGGACGTCCTTCTGCTACGTCCCTTCGGCCCTCAATCCAGCGGACCTTCCTTCCCGCGGCCTGCTGCCGG
CTCTGCGGCCTCTTCCGCGTCTTCGCCTTCGCCCTCAGACGAGTCGGATCTCCCTTTGGGCCGCCTCCCC
GCGTCGACTTTAAGACCAATGACTTACAAGGCAGCTGTAGATCTTAGCCACTTTTTAAAAGAAAAGGGGG
GACTGGAAGGGCTAATTCACTCCCAACGAAGACAAGATCTGCTTTTTGCTTGTACTGGGTCTCTCTGGTT
AGACCAGATCTGAGCCTGGGAGCTCTCTGGCTAACTAGGGAACCCACTGCTTAAGCCTCAATAAAGCTTG
CCTTGAGTGCTTCAAGTAGTGTGTGCCCGTCTGTTGTGTGACTCTGGTAACTAGAGATCCCTCAGACCCT
TTTAGTCAGTGTGGAAAATCTCTAGCAGTACGTATAGTAGTTCATGTCATCTTATTATTCAGTATTTATA
ACTTGCAAAGAAATGAATATCAGAGAGTGAGAGGAACTTGTTTATTGCAGCTTATAATGGTTACAAATAA
AGCAATAGCATCACAAATTTCACAAATAAAGCATTTTTTTCACTGCATTCTAGTTGTGGTTTGTCCAAAC
TCATCAATGTATCTTATCATGTCTGGCTCTAGCTATCCCGCCCCTAACTCCGCCCATCCCGCCCCTAACT
CCGCCCAGTTCCGCCCATTCTCCGCCCCATGGCTGACTAATTTTTTTTATTTATGCAGAGGCCGAGGCCG
CCTCGGCCTCTGAGCTATTCCAGAAGTAGTGAGGAGGCTTTTTTGGAGGCCTAGGGACGTACCCAATTCG
CCCTATAGTGAGTCGTATTACGCGCGCTCACTGGCCGTCGTTTTACAACGTCGTGACTGGGAAAACCCTG
GCGTTACCCAACTTAATCGCCTTGCAGCACATCCCCCTTTCGCCAGCTGGCGTAATAGCGAAGAGGCCCG
CACCGATCGCCCTTCCCAACAGTTGCGCAGCCTGAATGGCGAATGGG
[124 nt withheld, positions 7118-7241]
C
[91 nt withheld, positions 7243-7333]
A
[49 nt withheld, positions 7335-7383]
CCTTTGACGTTGGAGTCCACGTTCTTT
[37 nt withheld, positions 7411-7447]
ACCCTATCTCGGTCTATTCTTTTGATTTATAAGGGATTTTGCCGATTTCGGCCTATTGGTTAAAAAATGA
GCTGATTTAACAAAAATTTAACGCGAATTTTAACAAAATATTAACGCTTACAATTTAGGTGGCACTTTTC
GGGGAAATGTGCGCGGAACCCCTATTTGTTTATTTTTCTAAATACATTCAAATATGTATCCGCTCATGAG
ACAATAACCCTGATAAATGCTTCAATAATATTGAAAAAGGAAGAGTATGAGTATTCAACATTTCCGTGTC
GCCCTTATTCCCTTTTTTGCGGCATTTTGCCTTCCTGTTTTTGCTCACCCAGAAACGCTGGTGAAAGTAA
AAGATGCTGAAGATCAGTTGGGTGCACGAGTGGGTTACATCGAACTGGATCTCAACAGCGGTAAGATCCT
TGAGAGTTTTCGCCCCGAAGAACGTTTTCCAATGATGAGCACTTTTAAAGTTCTGCTATGTGGCGCGGTA
TTATCCCGTATTGACGCCGGGCAAGAGCAACTCGGTCGCCGCATACACTATTCTCAGAATGACTTGGTTG
AGTACTCACCAGTCACAGAAAAGCATCTTACGGATGGCATGACAGTAAGAGAATTATGCAGTGCTGCCAT
AACCATGAGTGATAACACTGCGGCCAACTTACTTCTGACAACGATCGGAGGACCGAAGGAGCTAACCGCT
TTTTTGCACAACATGGGGGATCATGTAACTCGCCTTGATCGTTGGGAACCGGAGCTGAATGAAGCCATAC
CAAACGACGAGCGTGACACCACGATGCCTGTAGCAATGGCAACAACGTTGCGCAAACTATTAACTGGCGA
ACTACTTACTCTAGCTTCCCGGCAACAATTAATAGACTGGATGGAGGCGGATAAAGTTGCAGGACCACTT
CTGCGCTCGGCCCTTCCGGCTGGCTGGTTTATTGCTGATAAATCTGGAGCCGGTGAGCGTGGGTCTCGCG
GTATCATTGCAGCACTGGGGCCAGATGGTAAGCCCTCCCGTATCGTAGTTATCTACACGACGGGGAGTCA
GGCAACTATGGATGAACGAAATAGACAGATCGCTGAGATAGGTGCCTCACTGATTAAGCATTGGTAACTG
TCAGACCAAGTTTACTCATATATACTTTAGATTGATTTAAAACTTCATTTTTAATTTAAAAGGATCTAGG
TGAAGATCCTTTTTGATAATCTCATGACCAAAATCCCTTAACGTGAGTTTTCGTTCCACTGAGCGTCAGA
CCCCGTAGAAAAGATCAAAGGATCTTCTTGAGATCCTTTTTTTCTGCGCGTAATCTGCTGCTTGCAAACA
AAAAAACCACCGCTACCAGCGGTGGTTTGTTTGCCGGATCAAGAGCTACCAACTCTTTTTCCGAAGGTAA
CTGGCTTCAGCAGAGCGCAGATACCAAATACTGTTCTTCTAGTGTAGCCGTAGTTAGGCCACCACTTCAA
GAACTCTGTAGCACCGCCTACATACCTCGCTCTGCTAATCCTGTTACCAGTGGCTGCTGCCAGTGGCGAT
AAGTCGTGTCTTACCGGGTTGGACTCAAGACGATAGTTACCGGATAAGGCGCAGCGGTCGGGCTGAACGG
GGGGTTCGTGCACACAGCCCAGCTTGGAGCGAACGACCTACACCGAACTGAGATACCTACAGCGTGAGCT
ATGAGAAAGCGCCACGCTTCCCGAAGGGAGAAAGGCGGACAGGTATCCGGTAAGCGGCAGGGTCGGAACA
GGAGAGCGCACGAGGGAGCTTCCAGGGGGAAACGCCTGGTATCTTTATAGTCCTGTCGGGTTTCGCCACC
TCTGACTTGAGCGTCGATTTTTGTGATGCTCGTCAGGGGGGCGGAGCCTATGGAAAAACGCCAGCAACGC
GGCCTTTTTACGGTTCCTGGCCTTTTGCTGGCCTTTTGCTCACATGTTCTTTCCTGCGTTATCCCCTGAT
TCTGTGGATAACCGTATTACCGCCTTTGAGTGAGCTGATACCGCTCGCCGCAGCCGAACGACCGAGCGCA
GCGAGTCAGTGAGCGAGGAAGCGGAAGAGCGCCCAATACGCAAACCGCCTCTCCCCGCGCGTTGGCCGAT
TCATTAATGCAGCTGGCACGACAGGTTTCCCGACTGGAAAGCGGGCAGTGAGCGCAACGCAATTAATGTG
AGTTAGCTCACTCATTAGGCACCCCAGGCTTTACACTTTATGCTTCCGGCTCGTATGTTGTGTGGAATTG
TGAGCGGATAACAATTTCACACAGGAAACAGCTATGACCATGATTACGCCAAGCGCGCAATTAACCCTCA
CTAAAGGGAACAAAAGCTGGAGCTGCAAGC
Features (pLannotate 1.2.2; 31 found; start..end, strand, type, name):
      5..231     +  promoter       RSV promoter: Rous sarcoma virus enhancer/promoter
    232..412     +  LTR            5' LTR (truncated): truncated 5' long terminal repeat (LTR) from HIV-1
    459..584     +  misc_feature   HIV-1 Ψ: packaging signal of human immunodeficiency virus type 1
    568..931     +  CDS            HIV-1 gag (fragment): gag protein from human immunodeficiency virus 1; gag
   1077..1310    +  misc_feature   RRE: The Rev response element (RRE) of HIV-1 allows for Rev-dependent mRNA export from the nucleus to the cytoplasm.
   1687..1713    +  CDS            Rev (fragment): human immunodeficiency virus 1 (HIV-1) Rev protein; rev; enhances nuclear export of unspliced and incompletely spliced viral mRNAs
   1720..1743    +  promoter       SV40 promoter (fragment): SV40 early promoter
   1744..1815    +  promoter       SV40 promoter (fragment): SV40 enhancer and early promoter
   1839..1974    +  rep_origin     SV40 ori: SV40 origin of replication
   2020..2616    +  CDS            PuroR (fragment): puromycin N-acetyltransferase; pac from Streptomyces; confers resistance to puromycin
   2665..2782    +  misc_feature   cPPT/CTS: central polypurine tract and central termination sequence of HIV-1
   2847..2913    +  CDS            small t antigen (fragment): SV40 (simian virus 40) small t antigen
   2920..4098    +  promoter       EF-1α promoter: strong constitutive promoter for human elongation factor EF-1α
   4091..5533    +  CDS            RFX8 (fragment): RFX8_HUMAN - Experimental evidence at transcript level: Swiss-Prot protein existence level 2. May be a transcription factor. From Homo sapiens (Human).
   5549..5602    +  promoter       U6 promoter (fragment): RNA polymerase III promoter for human U6 snRNA
   5644..6232    +  misc_feature   WPRE: woodchuck hepatitis virus posttranscriptional regulatory element
   6283..6302    +  misc_feature   cPPT/CTS (fragment): central polypurine tract and central termination sequence of HIV-1
   6304..6537    +  LTR            3' LTR (ΔU3): self-inactivating 3' long terminal repeat (LTR) from HIV-1
   6615..6736    +  polyA_signal   SV40 poly(A) signal: SV40 polyadenylation signal
   6776..6911    +  rep_origin     SV40 ori: SV40 origin of replication
   6932..6950    -  promoter       T7 promoter: promoter for bacteriophage T7 RNA polymerase
   6958..7113    +  CDS            lacZα (fragment): LacZα fragment of β-galactosidase; lacZ fragment
   7118..7546    +  rep_origin     f1 ori (sequence partly withheld): f1 bacteriophage origin of replication; arrow indicates direction of (+) strand synthesis
   7599..7703    +  promoter       AmpR promoter: bla
   7704..8564    +  CDS            AmpR: β-lactamase; bla; confers resistance to ampicillin, carbenicillin, and related antibiotics
   8735..9323    +  rep_origin     ori: high-copy-number ColE1/pMB1/pBR322/pUC origin of replication
   9506..9598    +  CDS            lacI (fragment): lac repressor; lacI; The lac repressor binds to the lac operator to inhibit transcription in E. coli. This inhibition can be relieved by adding lactose or isopropyl-β-D-thiogalactopyranoside (IPTG).
   9611..9632    +  protein_bind   CAP binding site: CAP binding activates transcription in the presence of cAMP. E. coli catabolite activator protein
   9647..9677    +  promoter       lac promoter: promoter for the E. coli lac operon
   9685..9701    +  protein_bind   lac operator: The lac repressor binds to the lac operator to inhibit transcription in E. coli. This inhibition can be relieved by adding lactose or isopropyl-β-D-thiogalactopyranoside (IPTG). lac repressor encoded by lacI
   9746..9764    +  promoter       T3 promoter: promoter for bacteriophage T3 RNA polymerase
