[The description below was written by a language model from this plasmid's Addgene catalogue record and pLannotate feature annotations shown in this document.]
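Description:
TFORF0189 is a lentiviral mammalian expression plasmid built on the pLX_TRC317 backbone and carrying the human RFX8 open reading frame, one member of a barcoded transcription factor ORF collection. It is propagated in E. coli through a high-copy ColE1/pUC-type origin with ampicillin resistance (bla). An f1 origin and remnants of a lac/T7/T3 cloning region are also present in the bacterial backbone. The depositor notes that the plasmid can recombine, which is a common concern with LTR-containing vectors. The sequenced record is 9,787 nt, consistent with the stated backbone plus insert.

The transfer cassette has a third-generation, self-inactivating layout. An RSV promoter drives a truncated HIV-1 5' LTR, followed by the Ψ packaging signal with a partial gag sequence, the Rev response element for nuclear export of the genomic RNA, a cPPT/CTS element, and a ΔU3 3' LTR with a downstream SV40 polyadenylation signal. Within the provirus, an SV40 early promoter/origin region drives puromycin N-acetyltransferase for selection of transduced cells. A separate EF-1α promoter drives constitutive expression of RFX8, a predicted transcription factor, and a WPRE downstream enhances transcript stability and expression. The catalogue describes a unique 24-bp barcode associated with each ORF; it is not annotated in the feature table, so its position cannot be stated, although a short U6-promoter-like fragment lies between the ORF and the WPRE.

The construct is intended for overexpressing RFX8 in mammalian cells by lentiviral transduction. It suits pooled screens in particular, where barcode readout identifies which transcription factor each cell received, as in directed-differentiation studies.
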