Addgene plasmid #142478: TFORF0189
Purpose: Lentiviral vector for overexpressing transcription factor ORFs with unique 24-bp barcodes. Barcodes facilitate identification of transcription factors in pooled screens.
Depositing lab: Feng Zhang. Depositing organization: Broad Institute. Publication: A transcription factor atlas of directed differentiation. Joung J, Ma S, Tay T, Geiger-Schuller KR, Kirchgatterer PC, Verdine VK, Guo B, Arias-Garcia MA, Allen WE, Singh A, Kuksenko O, Abudayyeh OO, Gootenberg JS, Fu Z, Macrae RK, Buenrostro JD, Regev A, Zhang F. Cell. 2023 Jan 5;186(1):209-229.e26. doi: 10.1016/j.cell.2022.11.026. PubMed 36608654.
Backbone
  Vector backbone: pLX_TRC317
  Backbone manufacturer: Broad Institute Genetic Perturbation Platform
  Backbone size w/o insert (bp): 8264
  Vector type: Mammalian Expression, Lentiviral
  Selectable markers: Puromycin
Growth in bacteria
  Bacterial resistance: Ampicillin, 100 μg/mL
  Growth temperature: 37°C
  Growth strain: NEB Stable
  Copy number: High Copy
Gene/Insert
  Gene/Insert name: RFX8
  Species: H. sapiens (human)
  Insert size (bp): 1523
  Entrez Gene: RFX8
  Promoter: EF1a
  Cloning method: Unknown
  Sequencing primers: 5′ GGGTGGAGACTGAAGTTAGGCCAG; 3′ CACATAGCGTAAAAGGAGCAACATAG
Terms and licenses: Academic/Nonprofit Terms; Industry Terms: Not Available to Industry
Depositor comments: NM_001145664,ENST00000428343 . The transcription factor ORF portion of this plasmid was synthesized by Genewiz. Please test multiple small colonies in case of plasmid recombination. To make this collection available in a timely manner, a portion of this collection was not fully sequenced by Addgene. If an Addgene verified full plasmid sequence is not available, please contact us prior to placing an order to request the full sequence.
How to cite: TFORF0189 was a gift from Feng Zhang (Addgene plasmid # 142478 ; http://n2t.net/addgene:142478 ; RRID:Addgene_142478)
