>Addgene plasmid #142478 | TFORF0189 | depositor partial sequence | sequence record 279572 | Insert
ACCGCCACCATGTATGAGATTTACGTGGAGACCTGTGGGCAAAACACTGAGAACCAAGTCAACCCGGCCA
CCTTTGGGAAGTGTGAAGATCATTCACCGATGAAGACAGACCCAGTTGGATCCCCTTTGTCTGAATTCAG
GAGATGTCCATTTCTGGAGCAAGAACAGGCAAAGAAATACTCCTGTAATATGATGGCCTTCCTTGCTGAC
GAATACTGCAACTATTGTCGAGACATTTTACGAAATGTGGAGGACTTGCTTACTTCCTTCTGGAAGTCTC
TGCAGCAAGACACAGTCATGCTGATGTCATTGCCTGACGTGTGCCAGCTCTTTAAATGCTACGACGTCCA
GCTGTACAAGGGAATTGAGGATGTTCTCCTTCATGACTTCTTGGAAGATGTTTCTATTCAGTACCTGAAA
TCTGTGCAGTTATTTAGTAAGAAATTTAAGCTGTGGCTCCTTAATGCTTTGGAAGGTGTTCCAGCCCTCT
TGCAGATCTCCAAACTCAAAGAAGTTACTCTATTTGTCAAAAGACTAAGAAGAAAGACGTACCTTTCCAA
CATGGCTAAGACTATGCGAATGGTATTGAAAAGTAAGAGGCGTGTCAGCGTTTTGAAGTCAGATCTACAG
GCCATCATCAATCAAGGCACTTTGGCTACTTCTAAGAAAGCCCTGGCAAGTGACCGGAGTGGCGCAGATG
AACTGGAGAACAACCCAGAGATGAAATGTTTAAGAAACTTAATTTCTTTGCTGGGAACATCAACAGATCT
CAGGGTATTCCTCAGCTGTCTGTCTTCACATCTCCAAGCATTTGTGTTCCAGACAAGCAGAAGCAAAGAA
GAGTTTACCAAATTGGCCGCCAGCTTCCAGCTGAGATGGAATCTTCTTCTCACTGCTGTAAGCAAAGCCA
TGACCCTCTGCCACAGAGATAGTTTTGGCTCCTGGCATCTGTTTCACTTGTTGCTTTTGGAATATATGAT
TCATATACTTCAGTCATGCCTAGAGGAGGAAGAGGAGGAGGAGGACATGGGGACTGTCAAGGAAATGCTA
CCAGATGACCCGACTCTCGGCCAGCCAGACCAGGCACTTTTCCATTCTCTGAATTCCTCACTGTCGCAGG
CGTGTGCCAGCCCCAGCATGGAGCCACTGGGGGTGATGCCCACACACATGGGCCAGGGCCGATATCCCGT
GGGTGTGAGCAACATGGTCCTCAGGATCCTGGGCTTCCTGGTGGACACTGCCATGGGCAATAAGCTCATC
CAGGTGCTGTTGGAAGATGAAACCACTGAAAGCGCAGTTAAACTCAGCCTTCCTATGGGACAAGAAGCCC
TCATAACCCTAAAAGATGGACAACAATTTGTGATTCAGATATCAGATGTACCCCAAAGCTCTGAAGATAT
TTATTTCAGAGAAAACAATGCTAATGTGTAGTAATGAACTAGTCCGTAACTTGAAAGTATTTCGATTTCT
TGGCTTTATATATCTTGTGGAAAGGACGATGACTCGTAGGGATGTTCGTAGGT
