>Addgene plasmid #142478 | TFORF0189 | depositor partial sequence | sequence record 279573 | Barcode
TGACTCGTAGGGATGTTCGTAGGT
